Addgene plasmid #89118: pcDNAmyc-hPR-B-486-933
Purpose: mammalian expression of human progesterone receptor amino acid residues 486-933 with N-terminal myc tag, has PR DNA and ligand binding domains
Depositing lab: Elizabeth Wilson. Depositing organization: University of North Carolina at Chapel Hill. Publication: Gain in transcriptional activity by primate-specific coevolution of melanoma antigen-A11 and its interaction site in androgen receptor. Liu Q, Su S, Blackwelder AJ, Minges JT, Wilson EM. J Biol Chem. 2011 Aug 26;286(34):29951-63. doi: 10.1074/jbc.M111.244715. Epub 2011 Jul 5. PubMed 21730049.
Backbone
  Vector backbone: pcDNA3-myc
  Vector type: Mammalian Expression
Growth in bacteria
  Bacterial resistance: Ampicillin, 100 μg/mL
  Growth temperature: 37°C
  Growth strain: DH5alpha
  Copy number: High Copy
Gene/Insert
  Gene/Insert name: human progesterone receptor ligand binding domain
  Species: H. sapiens (human)
  Mutation: contains aa 486-933
  Entrez Gene: PGR (a.k.a. NR3C3, PR)
  Promoter: CMV
  Tag / fusion protein: myc (N terminal on backbone)
  Cloning method: Restriction Enzyme; 5′ cloning site unknown (unknown if destroyed); 3′ cloning site unknown (unknown if destroyed)
  Sequencing primers: 5′ CMV-F
Terms and licenses: Academic/Nonprofit Terms; Industry Terms: Not Available to Industry
How to cite: pcDNAmyc-hPR-B-486-933 was a gift from Elizabeth Wilson (Addgene plasmid # 89118 ; http://n2t.net/addgene:89118 ; RRID:Addgene_89118)
