[The description below was written by a language model from this plasmid's Addgene catalogue record and pLannotate feature annotations shown in this document.]
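Description:
pcDNAmyc-hPR-B-486-933 is a mammalian expression plasmid of about 6.7 kb built on the pcDNA3-myc backbone. It is maintained in E. coli through a high-copy ColE1/pUC-type origin and selected with ampicillin via the β-lactamase gene. An f1 origin is also present, which in principle allows single-stranded DNA production. For mammalian cells the backbone carries a neomycin phosphotransferase gene driven by the SV40 early promoter and terminated by the SV40 poly(A) signal, so stably transfected cells could be selected with G418. Several short annotations, including an HIV-1 LTR fragment, a ble fragment, a lacI fragment and lac promoter/operator elements, appear to be backbone remnants or partial matches from automated annotation rather than functional parts.

The expression cassette uses the human cytomegalovirus immediate-early enhancer and promoter to drive a truncated human progesterone receptor (PGR), followed by the bovine growth hormone polyadenylation signal. The insert encodes residues 486–933 in PR-B numbering, which retains the DNA-binding and ligand-binding domains. A myc epitope supplied by the backbone is fused at the N terminus, allowing detection or immunoprecipitation with anti-myc antibodies. The feature table labels this as a fragment of a 3xMyc element, and its short length is consistent with a single myc tag. T7 and SP6 promoters flank the insert, which could support in vitro transcription or serve as sequencing sites. The cloning sites used are not recorded.

The construct is intended for expressing the tagged receptor fragment in transfected mammalian cells. The associated study concerns steroid receptor interaction with the coregulator melanoma antigen-A11, although the record does not state the specific assays in which this plasmid was used.
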