Features (pLannotate 1.2.2; 22 found; start..end, strand, type, name):
      1..380     +  enhancer       CMV enhancer: human cytomegalovirus immediate early enhancer
    381..584     +  promoter       CMV promoter: human cytomegalovirus (CMV) immediate early promoter
    580..613     +  LTR            5' LTR (truncated) (fragment): truncated 5' long terminal repeat (LTR) from HIV-1
    629..647     +  promoter       T7 promoter: promoter for bacteriophage T7 RNA polymerase
    669..692     +  CDS            3xMyc (fragment): 3 tandem Myc epitope tags
    699..2042    +  CDS            PGR (fragment): PRGR_HUMAN - Also known as NR3C3. Experimental evidence at protein level: Swiss-Prot protein existence level 1. [Isoform 4]: Increases mitochondrial membrane potential and cellular respiration upon stimulation by progesterone. From Homo sapiens (Human).
   2064..2082    -  promoter       SP6 promoter: promoter for bacteriophage SP6 RNA polymerase
   2108..2332    +  polyA_signal   bGH poly(A) signal: bovine growth hormone polyadenylation signal
   2336..2357    +  promoter       SV40 promoter (fragment): SV40 enhancer and early promoter
   2378..2806    +  rep_origin     f1 ori (sequence partly withheld): f1 bacteriophage origin of replication; arrow indicates direction of (+) strand synthesis
   2820..3149    +  promoter       SV40 promoter: SV40 enhancer and early promoter
   3216..4007    +  CDS            neo: KKA2_KLEPN - Also known as kan, nptII. Experimental evidence at protein level: Swiss-Prot protein existence level 1. Resistance to kanamycin, neomycin, paromomycin, ribostamycin, butirosin and gentamicin B. From Klebsiella pneumoniae.
   4031..4189    +  CDS            ble (fragment): BLE_KLEPN - Experimental evidence at protein level: Swiss-Prot protein existence level 1. Binding protein with a strong affinity to the bleomycin family of antibiotics. Binds to CL990; an antimitotic-antibiotic compound. From Klebsiella pneumoniae.
   4184..4305    +  polyA_signal   SV40 poly(A) signal: SV40 polyadenylation signal
   4378..4394    -  protein_bind   lac operator: The lac repressor binds to the lac operator to inhibit transcription in E. coli. This inhibition can be relieved by adding lactose or isopropyl-β-D-thiogalactopyranoside (IPTG). lac repressor encoded by lacI
   4402..4432    -  promoter       lac promoter: promoter for the E. coli lac operon
   4447..4468    -  protein_bind   CAP binding site: CAP binding activates transcription in the presence of cAMP. E. coli catabolite activator protein
   4481..4573    -  CDS            lacI (fragment): lac repressor; lacI; The lac repressor binds to the lac operator to inhibit transcription in E. coli. This inhibition can be relieved by adding lactose or isopropyl-β-D-thiogalactopyranoside (IPTG).
   4756..5344    -  rep_origin     ori: high-copy-number ColE1/pMB1/pBR322/pUC origin of replication
   5515..6375    -  CDS            AmpR: β-lactamase; bla; confers resistance to ampicillin, carbenicillin, and related antibiotics
   6376..6480    -  promoter       AmpR promoter: bla
   6539..6591    -  misc_feature   bom (fragment): basis of mobility region from pBR322
>Addgene plasmid #89118 | pcDNAmyc-hPR-B-486-933 | addgene full sequence | sequence record 175725 | Addgene NGS Result
GACATTGATTATTGACTAGTTATTAATAGTAATCAATTACGGGGTCATTAGTTCATAGCCCATATATGGA
GTTCCGCGTTACATAACTTACGGTAAATGGCCCGCCTGGCTGACCGCCCAACGACCCCCGCCCATTGACG
TCAATAATGACGTATGTTCCCATAGTAACGCCAATAGGGACTTTCCATTGACGTCAATGGGTGGAGTATT
TACGGTAAACTGCCCACTTGGCAGTACATCAAGTGTATCATATGCCAAGTACGCCCCCTATTGACGTCAA
TGACGGTAAATGGCCCGCCTGGCATTATGCCCAGTACATGACCTTATGGGACTTTCCTACTTGGCAGTAC
ATCTACGTATTAGTCATCGCTATTACCATGGTGATGCGGTTTTGGCAGTACATCAATGGGCGTGGATAGC
GGTTTGACTCACGGGGATTTCCAAGTCTCCACCCCATTGACGTCAATGGGAGTTTGTTTTGGCACCAAAA
TCAACGGGACTTTCCAAAATGTCGTAACAACTCCGCCCCATTGACGCAAATGGGCGGTAGGCGTGTACGG
TGGGAGGTCTATATAAGCAGAGCTCTCTGGCTAACTAGAGAACCCACTGCTTACTGGCTTATCGAAATTA
ATACGACTCACTATAGGGAGACCCAAGCTATGGAGCAAAAGCTCATCTCAGAGGAAGATCTGGAATTCAG
CGGCTGCCTGCTCCCGCGGGACGGCCTGCCCTCCACCTCCGCCTCTGCCGCCGCCGCCGGGGCGGCCCCC
GCGCTCTACCCTGCACTCGGCCTCAACGGGCTCCCGCAGCTCGGCTACCAGGCCGCCGTGCTCAAGGAGG
GCCTGCCGCAGGTCTACCCGCCCTATCTCAACTACCTGAGGCCGGATTCAGAAGCCAGCCAGAGCCCACA
ATACAGCTTCGAGTCATTACCTCAGAAGATTTGTTTAATCTGTGGGGATGAAGCATCAGGCTGTCATTAT
GGTGTCCTTACCTGTGGGAGCTGTAAGGTCTTCTTTAAGAGGGCAATGGAAGGGCAGCACAACTACTTAT
GTGCTGGAAGAAATGACTGCATCGTTGATAAAATCCGCAGAAAAAACTGCCCAGCATGTCGCCTTAGAAA
GTGCTGTCAGGCTGGCATGGTCCTTGGAGGTCGAAAATTTAAAAAGTTCAATAAAGTCAGAGTTGTGAGA
GCACTGGATGCTGTTGCTCTCCCACAGCCATTGGGCGTTCCAAATGAAAGCCAAGCCCTAAGCCAGAGAT
TCACTTTTTCACCAGGTCAAGACATACAGTTGATTCCACCACTGATCAACCTGTTAATGAGCATTGAACC
AGATGTGATCTATGCAGGACATGACAACACAAAACCTGACACCTCCAGTTCTTTGCTGACAAGTCTTAAT
CAACTAGGCGAGAGGCAACTTCTTTCAGTAGTCAAGTGGTCTAAATCATTGCCAGGTTTTCGAAACTTAC
ATATTGATGACCAGATAACTCTCATTCAGTATTCTTGGATGAGCTTAATGGTGTTTGGTCTAGGATGGAG
ATCCTACAAACATGTCAGTGGGCAGATGCTGTATTTTGCACCTGATCTAATACTAAATGAACAGCGGATG
AAAGAATCATCATTCTATTCATTATGCCTTACCATGTGGCAGATCCCACAGGAGTTTGTCAAGCTTCAAG
TTAGCCAAGAAGAGTTCCTCTGTATGAAAGTATTGTTACTTCTTAATACAATTCCTTTGGAAGGGCTACG
AAGTCAAACCCAGTTTGAGGAGATGAGGTCAAGCTACATTAGAGAGCTCATCAAGGCAATTGGTTTGAGG
CAAAAAGGAGTTGTGTCGAGCTCACAGCGTTTCTATCAACTTACAAAACTTCTTGATAACTTGCATGATC
TTGTCAAACAGCTTCATCTGTACTGCTTGAATACATTTATCCAGTCCCGGGCACTGAGTGTTGAATTTCC
AGAAATGATGTCTGAAGTTATTGCTGCACAATTACCCAAGATATTGGCAGGGATGGTGAAACCCCTTCTC
TTTCATAAAAAGTGAATGTCTAGAGGGCCCTATTCTATAGTGTCACCTAAATGCTAGAGCTCGCTGATCA
GCCTCGACTGTGCCTTCTAGTTGCCAGCCATCTGTTGTTTGCCCCTCCCCCGTGCCTTCCTTGACCCTGG
AAGGTGCCACTCCCACTGTCCTTTCCTAATAAAATGAGGAAATTGCATCGCATTGTCTGAGTAGGTGTCA
TTCTATTCTGGGGGGTGGGGTGGGGCAGGACAGCAAGGGGGAGGATTGGGAAGACAATAGCAGGCATGCT
GGGGATGCGGTGGGCTCTATGGCTTCTGAGGCGGAAAGAACCAGCTGGGGCTCTAGGGGGTATCCCC
[124 nt withheld, positions 2378-2501]
C
[91 nt withheld, positions 2503-2593]
A
[49 nt withheld, positions 2595-2643]
CCTTTGACGTTGGAGTCCACGTTCTTT
[37 nt withheld, positions 2671-2707]
ACCCTATCTCGGTCTATTCTTTTGATTTATAAGGGATTTTGCCGATTTCGGCCTATTGGTTAAAAAATGA
GCTGATTTAACAAAAATTTAACGCGAATTAATTCTGTGGAATGTGTGTCAGTTAGGGTGTGGAAAGTCCC
CAGGCTCCCCAGCAGGCAGAAGTATGCAAAGCATGCATCTCAATTAGTCAGCAACCAGGTGTGGAAAGTC
CCCAGGCTCCCCAGCAGGCAGAAGTATGCAAAGCATGCATCTCAATTAGTCAGCAACCATAGTCCCGCCC
CTAACTCCGCCCATCCCGCCCCTAACTCCGCCCAGTTCCGCCCATTCTCCGCCCCATGGCTGACTAATTT
TTTTTATTTATGCAGAGGCCGAGGCCGCCTCTGCCTCTGAGCTATTCCAGAAGTAGTGAGGAGGCTTTTT
TGGAGGCCTAGGCTTTTGCAAAAAGCTCCCGGGAGCTTGTATATCCATTTTCGGATCTGATCAAGAGACA
GGATGAGGATCGTTTCGCATGATTGAACAAGATGGATTGCACGCAGGTTCTCCGGCCGCTTGGGTGGAGA
GGCTATTCGGCTATGACTGGGCACAACAGACAATCGGCTGCTCTGATGCCGCCGTGTTCCGGCTGTCAGC
GCAGGGGCGCCCGGTTCTTTTTGTCAAGACCGACCTGTCCGGTGCCCTGAATGAACTGCAGGACGAGGCA
GCGCGGCTATCGTGGCTGGCCACGACGGGCGTTCCTTGCGCAGCTGTGCTCGACGTTGTCACTGAAGCGG
GAAGGGACTGGCTGCTATTGGGCGAAGTGCCGGGGCAGGATCTCCTGTCATCTCACCTTGCTCCTGCCGA
GAAAGTATCCATCATGGCTGATGCAATGCGGCGGCTGCATACGCTTGATCCGGCTACCTGCCCATTCGAC
CACCAAGCGAAACATCGCATCGAGCGAGCACGTACTCGGATGGAAGCCGGTCTTGTCGATCAGGATGATC
TGGACGAAGAGCATCAGGGGCTCGCGCCAGCCGAACTGTTCGCCAGGCTCAAGGCGCGCATGCCCGACGG
CGAGGATCTCGTCGTGACCCATGGCGATGCCTGCTTGCCGAATATCATGGTGGAAAATGGCCGCTTTTCT
GGATTCATCGACTGTGGCCGGCTGGGTGTGGCGGACCGCTATCAGGACATAGCGTTGGCTACCCGTGATA
TTGCTGAAGAGCTTGGCGGCGAATGGGCTGACCGCTTCCTCGTGCTTTACGGTATCGCCGCTCCCGATTC
GCAGCGCATCGCCTTCTATCGCCTTCTTGACGAGTTCTTCTGAGCGGGACTCTGGGGTTCGAAATGACCG
ACCAAGCGACGCCCAACCTGCCATCACGAGATTTCGATTCCACCGCCGCCTTCTATGAAAGGTTGGGCTT
CGGAATCGTTTTCCGGGACGCCGGCTGGATGATCCTCCAGCGCGGGGATCTCATGCTGGAGTTCTTCGCC
CACCCCAACTTGTTTATTGCAGCTTATAATGGTTACAAATAAAGCAATAGCATCACAAATTTCACAAATA
AAGCATTTTTTTCACTGCATTCTAGTTGTGGTTTGTCCAAACTCATCAATGTATCTTATCATGTCTGTAT
ACCGTCGACCTCTAGCTAGAGCTTGGCGTAATCATGGTCATAGCTGTTTCCTGTGTGAAATTGTTATCCG
CTCACAATTCCACACAACATACGAGCCGGAAGCATAAAGTGTAAAGCCTGGGGTGCCTAATGAGTGAGCT
AACTCACATTAATTGCGTTGCGCTCACTGCCCGCTTTCCAGTCGGGAAACCTGTCGTGCCAGCTGCATTA
ATGAATCGGCCAACGCGCGGGGAGAGGCGGTTTGCGTATTGGGCGCTCTTCCGCTTCCTCGCTCACTGAC
TCGCTGCGCTCGGTCGTTCGGCTGCGGCGAGCGGTATCAGCTCACTCAAAGGCGGTAATACGGTTATCCA
CAGAATCAGGGGATAACGCAGGAAAGAACATGTGAGCAAAAGGCCAGCAAAAGGCCAGGAACCGTAAAAA
GGCCGCGTTGCTGGCGTTTTTCCATAGGCTCCGCCCCCCTGACGAGCATCACAAAAATCGACGCTCAAGT
CAGAGGTGGCGAAACCCGACAGGACTATAAAGATACCAGGCGTTTCCCCCTGGAAGCTCCCTCGTGCGCT
CTCCTGTTCCGACCCTGCCGCTTACCGGATACCTGTCCGCCTTTCTCCCTTCGGGAAGCGTGGCGCTTTC
TCATAGCTCACGCTGTAGGTATCTCAGTTCGGTGTAGGTCGTTCGCTCCAAGCTGGGCTGTGTGCACGAA
CCCCCCGTTCAGCCCGACCGCTGCGCCTTATCCGGTAACTATCGTCTTGAGTCCAACCCGGTAAGACACG
ACTTATCGCCACTGGCAGCAGCCACTGGTAACAGGATTAGCAGAGCGAGGTATGTAGGCGGTGCTACAGA
GTTCTTGAAGTGGTGGCCTAACTACGGCTACACTAGAAGAACAGTATTTGGTATCTGCGCTCTGCTGAAG
CCAGTTACCTTCGGAAAAAGAGTTGGTAGCTCTTGATCCGGCAAACAAACCACCGCTGGTAGCGGTGGTT
TTTTTGTTTGCAAGCAGCAGATTACGCGCAGAAAAAAAGGATCTCAAGAAGATCCTTTGATCTTTTCTAC
GGGGTCTGACGCTCAGTGGAACGAAAACTCACGTTAAGGGATTTTGGTCATGAGATTATCAAAAAGGATC
TTCACCTAGATCCTTTTAAATTAAAAATGAAGTTTTAAATCAATCTAAAGTATATATGAGTAAACTTGGT
CTGACAGTTACCAATGCTTAATCAGTGAGGCACCTATCTCAGCGATCTGTCTATTTCGTTCATCCATAGT
TGCCTGACTCCCCGTCGTGTAGATAACTACGATACGGGAGGGCTTACCATCTGGCCCCAGTGCTGCAATG
ATACCGCGAGACCCACGCTCACCGGCTCCAGATTTATCAGCAATAAACCAGCCAGCCGGAAGGGCCGAGC
GCAGAAGTGGTCCTGCAACTTTATCCGCCTCCATCCAGTCTATTAATTGTTGCCGGGAAGCTAGAGTAAG
TAGTTCGCCAGTTAATAGTTTGCGCAACGTTGTTGCCATTGCTACAGGCATCGTGGTGTCACGCTCGTCG
TTTGGTATGGCTTCATTCAGCTCCGGTTCCCAACGATCAAGGCGAGTTACATGATCCCCCATGTTGTGCA
AAAAAGCGGTTAGCTCCTTCGGTCCTCCGATCGTTGTCAGAAGTAAGTTGGCCGCAGTGTTATCACTCAT
GGTTATGGCAGCACTGCATAATTCTCTTACTGTCATGCCATCCGTAAGATGCTTTTCTGTGACTGGTGAG
TACTCAACCAAGTCATTCTGAGAATAGTGTATGCGGCGACCGAGTTGCTCTTGCCCGGCGTCAATACGGG
ATAATACCGCGCCACATAGCAGAACTTTAAAAGTGCTCATCATTGGAAAACGTTCTTCGGGGCGAAAACT
CTCAAGGATCTTACCGCTGTTGAGATCCAGTTCGATGTAACCCACTCGTGCACCCAACTGATCTTCAGCA
TCTTTTACTTTCACCAGCGTTTCTGGGTGAGCAAAAACAGGAAGGCAAAATGCCGCAAAAAAGGGAATAA
GGGCGACACGGAAATGTTGAATACTCATACTCTTCCTTTTTCAATATTATTGAAGCATTTATCAGGGTTA
TTGTCTCATGAGCGGATACATATTTGAATGTATTTAGAAAAATAAACAAATAGGGGTTCCGCGCACATTT
CCCCGAAAAGTGCCACCTGACGTCGACGGATCGGGAGATCTCCCGATCCCCTATGGTGCACTCTCAGTAC
AATCTGCTCTGATGCCGCATAGTTAAGCCAGTATCTGCTCCCTGCTTGTGTGTTGGAGGTCGCTGAGTAG
TGCGCGAGCAAAATTTAAGCTACAACAAGGCAAGGCTTGACCGACAATTGCATGAAGAATCTGCTTAGGG
TTAGGCGTTTTGCGCTGCTTCGCGATGTACGGGCCAGATATACGCGTT
